>Addgene plasmid #165876 | pHSP70B-CP6-nptII | addgene full sequence | sequence record 328891 | Addgene NGS Result
CTAGAATCCCAAAACAAACTGGTTATTGTGGTAGGTCATTTGTTTGGCAGAAAGAAAACTCGAGAAATTT
CTCTGGCCGTTATTCGTTATTCTCTCTTTTCTTTTTGGGTCGCTCCCTCTCTGCACTAATGCTCTCTCAC
TCTGTCACACAGTAAACGGCATACTGCTCTCGTTGGTTCGAGAGAGCGCGCCTCGAATGTTCGCGAAAAG
AGCGCCGGAGTATAAATAGAGGCGCTTCGTCTACGGAGCGACAATTCAATTCAAACAAGCAAAGTGAACA
CGTCGCTAAGCGAAAGCTAAGCAAATAAACAAGCGCAGCTGAACAAGCTAAACAATCTGCAGTAAAGTGC
AAGTTAAAGTGAATCAATTAAAAGTAACCAGCAACCAAGTAAATCAACTGCAACTACTGAAATCTGCCAA
GAAGTAATTATTGAATACAAGAAGAGAACTCTCAATACTCGAATCCATGTGGGAGTTTATTCTTGACACA
GATATTTATGATATAATAACTGAGTAAGCTTAACATAAGGAGGAAAACAAAATGATTGAGCAGGATGGAC
TGCACGCTGGCTCGCCAGCTGCCTGGGTGGAGCGTCTGTTCGGCTACGATTGGGCCCAGCAGACCATCGG
CTGCTCCGATGCTGCCGTGTTCCGTCTGTCGGCCCAGGGACGCCCCGTGCTGTTCGTCAAGACCGACCTG
AGTGGAGCCCTGAACGAGCTCCAGGATGAGGCAGCTCGTCTGAGCTGGCTGGCCACAACAGGAGTGCCGT
GTGCTGCCGTGCTGGATGTGGTGACCGAAGCTGGACGCGATTGGCTGCTGCTGGGCGAGGTGCCAGGCCA
GGACCTGCTGTCCAGCCATCTGGCCCCAGCCGAGAAGGTGTCCATTATGGCCGATGCTATGCGTCGCCTG
CACACCCTGGACCCAGCCACCTGCCCCTTTGACCACCAGGCCAAGCACCGTATTGAGCGTGCCCGAACCC
GTATGGAGGCTGGACTGGTGGACCAGGATGACCTGGATGAGGAGCACCAGGGCCTGGCTCCAGCCGAGCT
GTTTGCCCGTCTGAAGGCCCGTATGCCCGATGGCGAGGACCTGGTGGTGACCCACGGCGACGCCTGCCTG
CCCAACATTATGGTGGAGAACGGACGCTTCAGTGGCTTCATTGATTGTGGACGCCTGGGCGTGGCCGACC
GTTACCAGGATATCGCCCTGGCCACCCGAGATATCGCCGAGGAGCTGGGAGGCGAGTGGGCCGACCGATT
CCTGGTGCTCTACGGCATTGCAGCCCCAGATAGCCAGCGTATTGCCTTCTACCGTCTGCTGGACGAGTTC
TTCTAAGCTTGGCAATAAAAAGACAGAATAAAACGCACGGGTGTTGGGTCGTTTGTTCCGCTGTCATGAG
ACGAATTCTGACACGGTTATCCACAGAATCAGGGGATAACGCAGGAAAGAACATGTGAGCAAAAGGCCAG
CAAAAGGCCAGGAACCGTAAAAAGGCCGCGTTGCTGGCGTTTTTCCATAGGCTCCGCCCCCCTGACGAGC
ATCACAAAAATCGACGCTCAAGTCAGAGGTGGCGAAACCCGACAGGACTATAAAGATACCAGGCGTTTCC
CCCTGGAAGCTCCCTCGTGCGCTCTCCTGTTCCGACCCTGCCGCTTACCGGATACCTGTCCGCCTTTCTC
CCTTCGGGAAGCGTGGCGCTTTCTCATAGCTCACGCTGTAGGTATCTCAGTTCGGTGTAGGTCGTTCGCT
CCAAGCTGGGCTGTGTGCACGAACCCCCCGTTCAGCCCGACCGCTGCGCCTTATCCGGTAACTATCGTCT
TGAGTCCAACCCGGTAAGACACGACTTATCGCCACTGGCAGCAGCCACTGGTAACAGGATTAGCAGAGCG
AGGTATGTAGGCGGTGCTACAGAGTTCTTGAAGTGGTGGCCTAACTACGGCTACACTAGAAGAACAGTAT
TTGGTATCTGCGCTCTGCTGAAGCCAGTTACCTTCGGAAAAAGAGTTGGTAGCTCTTGATCCGGCAAACA
AACCACCGCTGGTAGCGGTGGTTTTTTTGTTTGCAAGCAGCAGATTACGCGCAGAAAAAAAGGATCTCAA
GAAGATCCTTTGATCTTTTCTACGGGGTCTGACGCTCAGTGGAACGAAAACTCACGTTAAGGGATTTTGG
TCATGAGATTATCAAAAAGGATCTTCACCTAGATCCTTTTGTGATGATCGGCACGTAAGAGGTTCCAACT
TTCACCATAATGAAATAAGATCACTACCGGGCGTATTTTTTGAGTTATCGAGATTTTCAGGAGCTAAGGA
AGCTAAAATGAGCCATATTCAACGGGAAACGTCTTGCTCAAGGCCGCGATTAAATTCCAACATGGATGCT
GATTTATATGGGTATAAATGGGCTCGCGATAATGTCGGGCAATCAGGTGCGACAATCTACCGATTGTATG
GGAAGCCCGATGCGCCAGAGTTGTTTCTGAAACATGGCAAAGGTAGCGTTGCCAATGATGTTACAGATGA
GATGGTCAGACTAAACTGGCTGACGGAATTTATGCCTCTTCCGACCATCAAGCATTTTATCCGTACTCCT
GATGATGCATGGTTACTCACCACTGCGATCCCAGGGAAAACAGCATTCCAGGTATTAGAAGAATATCCTG
ATTCAGGTGAAAATATTGTTGATGCGCTGGCAGTGTTCCTGCGCCGGTTGCATTCGATTCCTGTTTGTAA
TTGTCCTTTTAACAGCGATCGCGTATTTCGACTCGCTCAGGCGCAATCACGAATGAATAACGGTTTGGTT
GATGCGAGTGATTTTGATGACGAGCGTAATGGCTGGCCTGTTGAACAAGTCTGGAAAGAAATGCATAAAC
TTTTGCCATTCTCACCGGATTCAGTCGTCACTCATGGTGATTTCTCACTTGATAACCTTATTTTTGACGA
GGGGAAATTAATAGGTTGTATTGATGTTGGACGAGTCGGAATCGCAGACCGATACCAGGATCTTGCCATC
CTATGGAACTGCCTCGGTGAGTTTTCTCCTTCATTACAGAAACGGCTTTTTCAAAAATATGGTATTGATA
ATCCTGATATGAATAAATTGCAGTTTCATTTGATGCTCGATGAGTTTTTCTGATTTTTTTTAAGGCAGTT
ATTGGTGCCCTTAAACGCCTGGTTGCTACGCCTGAATAAGTGATAATAAGCGGATGAATGGCAGAAATTC
GATGATAAGCTGTCAAACATGATGT
[125 nt withheld, positions 3246-3370]
C
[91 nt withheld, positions 3372-3462]
AGGGTGATGGTTCACGTAGTGGGCCAGCGCCCTGATAGACGGTTTTTCGCCCTTTGACGTTGGAGTCCAC
GTTCTTT
[37 nt withheld, positions 3540-3576]
ACCCTATCTCGGTCTATTCTTTTGATTTATAAGGGATTTTGCCGATTTCGGCCTATTGGTTAAAAAATGA
GCTGATTTAACAAAAATTTAACGCGAATTTTAACAAAATATTAACGCTTACAATTTTAACGAATTCGTCT
CAGGAG
Features (pLannotate 1.2.2; 8 found; start..end, strand, type, name):
      1..452     +  promoter       hsp70 promoter: Drosophila melanogaster hsp70Bb promoter
    542..1333    +  CDS            neo: KKA2_KLEPN - Also known as kan, nptII. Experimental evidence at protein level: Swiss-Prot protein existence level 1. Resistance to kanamycin, neomycin, paromomycin, ribostamycin, butirosin and gentamicin B. From Klebsiella pneumoniae.
   1341..1388    +  polyA_signal   HSV TK poly(A) signal: herpes simplex virus thymidine kinase polyadenylation signal (Cole and Stacy, 1985)
   1512..2100    -  rep_origin     ori: high-copy-number ColE1/pMB1/pBR322/pUC origin of replication
   2215..2317    +  promoter       cat promoter: promoter of the E. coli cat gene encoding chloramphenicol acetyltransferase
   2318..3131    +  CDS            KanR (fragment): aminoglycoside phosphotransferase; aph(3')-Ia; confers resistance to kanamycin in bacteria or G418 (Geneticin®) in eukaryotes
   3219..3236    -  promoter       tet promoter (fragment): E. coli promoter for tetracycline efflux protein gene
   3247..3702    +  rep_origin     f1 ori (sequence partly withheld): f1 bacteriophage origin of replication; arrow indicates direction of (+) strand synthesis
