[The description below was written by a language model from this plasmid's Addgene catalogue record and pLannotate feature annotations shown in this document.]
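Description:
pHSP70B-CP6-nptII is a small synthetic-biology plasmid built in the pColE1_Alpha1 backbone, an "Alpha1" position vector of a modular assembly system, and it carries a basic G418 resistance cassette intended for drug-based selection in Drosophila. The sequenced plasmid is about 3.7 kb, consistent with the stated backbone of roughly 2.3 kb plus an insert of about 1.4 kb. It replicates in E. coli at high copy from a ColE1/pUC-type origin and is selected with kanamycin. The feature table attributes this to a backbone aminoglycoside phosphotransferase gene (aph(3')-Ia type, annotated as a fragment) driven by the cat promoter. An f1 phage origin and a short tet promoter fragment are also annotated in the backbone.

The payload is a single transcription unit. A Drosophila melanogaster hsp70Bb promoter sits upstream of the nptII (neo) coding sequence, the aminoglycoside phosphotransferase that inactivates neomycin-class drugs including G418, and the unit is terminated by the herpes simplex virus thymidine kinase polyadenylation signal. There is an unannotated gap of about 90 bp between the promoter and the coding sequence. The "CP6" in the name may refer to an element located there, but the record does not define it.

According to the catalogue entry, this is the minimal version of the selection cassette. It lacks a physical (visible) marker and has no attB site, so it is not equipped on its own for phiC31 integrase-mediated genomic docking. It is best understood as a building block or reference module for assembling more complex transgenesis vectors in which G418 resistance is used to select transgenic flies, as part of a multiplexed selection and counterselection toolkit.
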