Addgene plasmid #165876: pHSP70B-CP6-nptII
Purpose: Basic G418 resistance cassette in Alpha1, lacks physical marker or attB site
Depositing lab: Koen Venken. Depositing organization: Baylor College of Medicine. Publication: Multiplexed drug-based selection and counterselection genetic manipulations in Drosophila. Matinyan N, Karkhanis MS, Gonzalez Y, Jain A, Saltzman A, Malovannaya A, Sarrion-Perdigones A, Dierick HA, Venken KJT. Cell Rep. 2021 Sep 14;36(11):109700. doi: 10.1016/j.celrep.2021.109700. PubMed 34525356.
Backbone
  Vector backbone: pColE1_Alpha1
  Backbone size w/o insert (bp): 2287
  Vector type: Synthetic Biology
Growth in bacteria
  Bacterial resistance: Kanamycin, 50 μg/mL
  Growth temperature: 37°C
  Growth strain: DH10B
  Copy number: High Copy
Gene/Insert
  Gene/Insert name: Basic Selection Vector
  Species: Synthetic
  Insert size (bp): 1396
  Cloning method: Restriction Enzyme; 5′ cloning site Unknown (unknown if destroyed)
Terms and licenses: Academic/Nonprofit Terms; Industry Terms: Not Available to Industry
Depositor comments: Alpha1
How to cite: pHSP70B-CP6-nptII was a gift from Koen Venken (Addgene plasmid # 165876 ; http://n2t.net/addgene:165876 ; RRID:Addgene_165876)
